Addgene plasmid #131243: pcDNA3.1-N-Myc_C223S USP7
Purpose: Mammalian expression of catalytically inactive Myc-tagged USP7
Depositing lab: Roger Woodgate. Depositing organization: National Institute of Child Health and Human Development (NICHD). Publication: DNA Polymerase iota Interacts with Both the TRAF-like and UBL1-2 Domains of USP7. Ashton NW, Valles GJ, Jaiswal N, Bezsonova I, Woodgate R. J Mol Biol. 2021 Jan 22;433(2):166733. doi: 10.1016/j.jmb.2020.166733. Epub 2020 Dec 3. PubMed 33279577.
Backbone
  Vector backbone: pcDNA3.1+/N-Myc
  Backbone manufacturer: Genscript
  Backbone size w/o insert (bp): 5435
  Total vector size (bp): 8756
  Vector type: Mammalian Expression
  Selectable markers: Neomycin (select with G418)
Growth in bacteria
  Bacterial resistance: Ampicillin, 100 μg/mL
  Growth temperature: 37°C
  Growth strain: DH5alpha
  Copy number: High Copy
Gene/Insert
  Gene/Insert name: Ubiquitin carboxyl-terminal hydrolase 7 (alt name: Ubiquitin-specific-processing protease 7)
  Species: H. sapiens (human)
  Insert size (bp): 3321
  Mutation: Contains a point mutation that converts USP7 cysteine 223 to serine (C223S), as well as introduces a silent SpeI restriction site
  Entrez Gene: USP7 (a.k.a. C16DELp13.2, DEL16P13.2, HAFOUS, HAUSP, TEF1)
  Tag / fusion protein: Myc (N terminal on backbone)
Terms and licenses: Academic/Nonprofit Terms; Industry Terms: Not Available to Industry
How to cite: pcDNA3.1-N-Myc_C223S USP7 was a gift from Roger Woodgate (Addgene plasmid # 131243 ; http://n2t.net/addgene:131243 ; RRID:Addgene_131243)
