[The description below was written by a language model from this plasmid's Addgene catalogue record and pLannotate feature annotations shown in this document.]
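Description:
pcDNA3.1-N-Myc_C223S USP7 is an 8,756 bp mammalian expression plasmid built on the pcDNA3.1+/N-Myc backbone. It is propagated in E. coli through a high-copy ColE1/pUC-type origin with ampicillin selection (AmpR under its own bla promoter), and it also carries an f1 phage origin. For selection in mammalian cells, an SV40 enhancer/early promoter drives a neomycin phosphotransferase gene terminated by an SV40 polyadenylation signal, allowing G418 selection of stable transfectants. Several short annotations in the feature table (partial HIV-1 LTR, ble, lacI and bom fragments, and the lac promoter/operator region) appear to be backbone remnants or similarity hits rather than functional parts of the design.

The payload is the human USP7 (HAUSP) coding sequence, a ubiquitin-specific deubiquitinating protease, expressed from the CMV immediate-early enhancer and promoter and terminated by the bovine growth hormone polyadenylation signal. A T7 promoter lies between the CMV promoter and the open reading frame, which in principle permits in vitro transcription. The backbone supplies an N-terminal Myc epitope; the annotation tool labels it as a fragment of a 3xMyc element, and its short length is consistent with a single Myc tag fused just upstream of USP7. The insert carries a point mutation converting cysteine 223 to serine, which renders the enzyme catalytically inactive, together with a silent change that introduces a SpeI site, useful for distinguishing the mutant by restriction digest. The construct is intended for expressing Myc-tagged, catalytically dead USP7 in mammalian cells. The associated publication concerns the interaction of DNA polymerase iota with USP7 domains.
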