Features (pLannotate 1.2.2; 21 found; start..end, strand, type, name):
     28..80      -  misc_feature   bom (fragment): basis of mobility region from pBR322
    235..614     +  enhancer       CMV enhancer: human cytomegalovirus immediate early enhancer
    615..818     +  promoter       CMV promoter: human cytomegalovirus (CMV) immediate early promoter
    814..847     +  LTR            5' LTR (truncated) (fragment): truncated 5' long terminal repeat (LTR) from HIV-1
    863..881     +  promoter       T7 promoter: promoter for bacteriophage T7 RNA polymerase
    926..956     +  CDS            3xMyc (fragment): 3 tandem Myc epitope tags
    962..4267    +  CDS            USP7: UBP7_HUMAN - Also known as HAUSP. Experimental evidence at protein level: Swiss-Prot protein existence level 1. (Microbial infection) Contributes to the overall stabilization and trans-activation capability of the herpesvirus 1 trans-acting transcriptional protein ICP0/VMW110 during HSV-1 infection. From Homo sapiens (Human).
   4353..4577    +  polyA_signal   bGH poly(A) signal: bovine growth hormone polyadenylation signal
   4581..4602    +  promoter       SV40 promoter (fragment): SV40 enhancer and early promoter
   4623..5051    +  rep_origin     f1 ori (sequence partly withheld): f1 bacteriophage origin of replication; arrow indicates direction of (+) strand synthesis
   5065..5394    +  promoter       SV40 promoter: SV40 enhancer and early promoter
   5461..6252    +  CDS            neo: KKA2_KLEPN - Also known as kan, nptII. Experimental evidence at protein level: Swiss-Prot protein existence level 1. Resistance to kanamycin, neomycin, paromomycin, ribostamycin, butirosin and gentamicin B. From Klebsiella pneumoniae.
   6276..6434    +  CDS            ble (fragment): BLE_KLEPN - Experimental evidence at protein level: Swiss-Prot protein existence level 1. Binding protein with a strong affinity to the bleomycin family of antibiotics. Binds to CL990; an antimitotic-antibiotic compound. From Klebsiella pneumoniae.
   6429..6550    +  polyA_signal   SV40 poly(A) signal: SV40 polyadenylation signal
   6623..6639    -  protein_bind   lac operator: The lac repressor binds to the lac operator to inhibit transcription in E. coli. This inhibition can be relieved by adding lactose or isopropyl-β-D-thiogalactopyranoside (IPTG). lac repressor encoded by lacI
   6647..6677    -  promoter       lac promoter: promoter for the E. coli lac operon
   6692..6713    -  protein_bind   CAP binding site: CAP binding activates transcription in the presence of cAMP. E. coli catabolite activator protein
   6726..6818    -  CDS            lacI (fragment): lac repressor; lacI; The lac repressor binds to the lac operator to inhibit transcription in E. coli. This inhibition can be relieved by adding lactose or isopropyl-β-D-thiogalactopyranoside (IPTG).
   7001..7589    -  rep_origin     ori: high-copy-number ColE1/pMB1/pBR322/pUC origin of replication
   7760..8620    -  CDS            AmpR: β-lactamase; bla; confers resistance to ampicillin, carbenicillin, and related antibiotics
   8621..8725    -  promoter       AmpR promoter: bla
>Addgene plasmid #131243 | pcDNA3.1-N-Myc_C223S USP7 | addgene full sequence | sequence record 267660 | Addgene NGS Result
GACGGATCGGGAGATCTCCCGATCCCCTATGGTGCACTCTCAGTACAATCTGCTCTGATGCCGCATAGTT
AAGCCAGTATCTGCTCCCTGCTTGTGTGTTGGAGGTCGCTGAGTAGTGCGCGAGCAAAATTTAAGCTACA
ACAAGGCAAGGCTTGACCGACAATTGCATGAAGAATCTGCTTAGGGTTAGGCGTTTTGCGCTGCTTCGCG
ATGTACGGGCCAGATATACGCGTTGACATTGATTATTGACTAGTTATTAATAGTAATCAATTACGGGGTC
ATTAGTTCATAGCCCATATATGGAGTTCCGCGTTACATAACTTACGGTAAATGGCCCGCCTGGCTGACCG
CCCAACGACCCCCGCCCATTGACGTCAATAATGACGTATGTTCCCATAGTAACGCCAATAGGGACTTTCC
ATTGACGTCAATGGGTGGAGTATTTACGGTAAACTGCCCACTTGGCAGTACATCAAGTGTATCATATGCC
AAGTACGCCCCCTATTGACGTCAATGACGGTAAATGGCCCGCCTGGCATTATGCCCAGTACATGACCTTA
TGGGACTTTCCTACTTGGCAGTACATCTACGTATTAGTCATCGCTATTACCATGGTGATGCGGTTTTGGC
AGTACATCAATGGGCGTGGATAGCGGTTTGACTCACGGGGATTTCCAAGTCTCCACCCCATTGACGTCAA
TGGGAGTTTGTTTTGGCACCAAAATCAACGGGACTTTCCAAAATGTCGTAACAACTCCGCCCCATTGACG
CAAATGGGCGGTAGGCGTGTACGGTGGGAGGTCTATATAAGCAGAGCTCTCTGGCTAACTAGAGAACCCA
CTGCTTACTGGCTTATCGAAATTAATACGACTCACTATAGGGAGACCCAAGCTGGCTAGCGTTTAAACTT
AAGCTTGCCACCATGGAGCAGAAACTCATCTCTGAAGAGGATCTGGGTACCATGAACCACCAGCAGCAGC
AGCAGCAGCAGAAAGCGGGCGAGCAGCAGTTGAGCGAGCCCGAGGACATGGAGATGGAAGCGGGAGATAC
AGATGACCCACCAAGAATTACTCAGAACCCTGTGATCAATGGGAATGTGGCCCTGAGTGATGGACACAAC
ACCGCGGAGGAGGACATGGAGGATGACACCAGTTGGCGCTCCGAGGCAACCTTTCAGTTCACTGTGGAGC
GCTTCAGCAGACTGAGTGAGTCGGTCCTTAGCCCTCCGTGTTTTGTGCGAAATCTGCCATGGAAGATTAT
GGTGATGCCACGCTTTTATCCAGACAGACCACACCAAAAAAGCGTAGGATTCTTTCTCCAGTGCAATGCT
GAATCTGATTCCACGTCATGGTCTTGCCATGCACAAGCAGTGCTGAAGATAATAAATTACAGAGATGATG
AAAAGTCGTTCAGTCGTCGTATTAGTCATTTGTTCTTCCATAAAGAAAATGATTGGGGATTTTCCAATTT
TATGGCCTGGAGTGAAGTGACCGATCCTGAGAAAGGATTTATAGATGATGACAAAGTTACCTTTGAAGTC
TTTGTACAGGCGGATGCTCCCCATGGAGTTGCGTGGGATTCAAAGAAGCACACAGGCTACGTCGGCTTAA
AGAATCAGGGAGCGACTAGTTACATGAACAGCCTGCTACAGACGTTATTTTTCACGAATCAGCTACGAAA
GGCTGTGTACATGATGCCAACCGAGGGGGATGATTCGTCTAAAAGCGTCCCTTTAGCATTACAAAGAGTG
TTCTATGAATTACAGCATAGTGATAAACCTGTAGGAACAAAAAAGTTAACAAAGTCATTTGGGTGGGAAA
CTTTAGATAGCTTCATGCAACATGATGTTCAGGAGCTTTGTCGAGTGTTGCTCGATAATGTGGAAAATAA
GATGAAAGGCACCTGTGTAGAGGGCACCATACCCAAATTATTCCGCGGCAAAATGGTGTCCTATATCCAG
TGTAAAGAAGTAGACTATCGGTCTGATAGAAGAGAAGATTATTATGATATCCAGCTAAGTATCAAAGGAA
AGAAAAATATATTTGAATCATTTGTGGATTATGTGGCAGTAGAACAGCTCGATGGGGACAATAAATACGA
CGCTGGGGAACATGGCTTACAGGAAGCAGAGAAAGGTGTGAAATTCCTAACATTGCCACCAGTGTTACAT
CTACAACTGATGAGATTTATGTATGACCCTCAGACGGACCAAAATATCAAGATCAATGATAGGTTTGAAT
TCCCAGAGCAGTTACCACTTGATGAATTTTTGCAAAAAACAGATCCTAAGGACCCTGCAAATTATATTCT
TCATGCAGTCCTGGTTCATAGTGGAGATAATCATGGTGGACATTATGTGGTTTATCTAAACCCCAAAGGG
GATGGCAAATGGTGTAAATTTGATGACGACGTGGTGTCAAGGTGTACTAAAGAGGAAGCAATTGAGCACA
ATTATGGGGGTCACGATGACGACCTGTCTGTTCGACACTGCACTAATGCTTACATGTTAGTCTACATCAG
GGAATCAAAACTGAGTGAAGTTTTACAGGCGGTCACCGACCATGATATTCCTCAGCAGTTGGTGGAGCGA
TTACAAGAAGAGAAAAGGATCGAGGCTCAGAAGCGGAAGGAGCGGCAGGAAGCCCATCTCTATATGCAAG
TGCAGATAGTCGCAGAGGACCAGTTTTGTGGCCACCAAGGGAATGACATGTACGATGAAGAAAAAGTGAA
ATACACTGTGTTCAAAGTATTGAAGAACTCCTCGCTTGCTGAGTTTGTTCAGAGCCTCTCTCAGACCATG
GGATTTCCACAAGATCAAATTCGATTGTGGCCCATGCAAGCAAGGAGTAATGGAACAAAACGACCAGCAA
TGTTAGATAATGAAGCCGACGGCAATAAAACAATGATTGAGCTCAGTGATAATGAAAACCCTTGGACAAT
ATTCCTGGAAACAGTTGATCCCGAGCTGGCTGCTAGTGGAGCGACCTTACCCAAGTTTGATAAAGATCAT
GATGTAATGTTATTTTTGAAGATGTATGATCCCAAAACGCGGAGCTTGAATTACTGTGGGCATATCTACA
CACCAATATCCTGTAAAATACGTGACTTGCTCCCAGTTATGTGTGACAGAGCAGGATTTATTCAAGATAC
TAGCCTTATCCTCTATGAGGAAGTTAAACCGAATTTAACAGAGAGAATTCAGGACTATGACGTGTCTCTT
GATAAAGCCCTTGATGAACTAATGGATGGTGACATCATAGTATTTCAGAAGGATGACCCTGAAAATGATA
ACAGTGAATTACCCACCGCAAAGGAGTATTTCCGAGATCTCTACCACCGCGTTGATGTCATTTTCTGTGA
TAAAACAATCCCTAATGATCCTGGATTTGTGGTTACGTTATCAAATAGAATGAATTATTTTCAGGTTGCA
AAGACAGTTGCACAGAGGCTCAACACAGATCCAATGTTGCTGCAGTTTTTCAAGTCTCAAGGTTATAGGG
ATGGCCCAGGTAATCCTCTTAGACATAATTATGAAGGTACTTTAAGAGATCTTCTACAGTTCTTCAAGCC
TAGACAACCTAAGAAACTTTACTATCAGCAGCTTAAGATGAAAATCACAGACTTTGAGAACAGGCGAAGT
TTTAAATGTATATGGTTAAACAGCCAATTTAGGGAAGAGGAAATAACACTATATCCAGACAAGCATGGGT
GTGTCCGGGACCTGTTAGAAGAATGTAAAAAGGCCGTGGAGCTTGGGGAGAAAGCATCAGGGAAACTTAG
GCTGCTAGAAATTGTAAGCTACAAAATCATTGGTGTTCATCAAGAAGATGAACTATTAGAATGTTTATCT
CCTGCAACGAGCCGGACGTTTCGAATAGAGGAAATCCCTTTGGACCAGGTGGACATAGACAAAGAGAATG
AGATGCTTGTCACAGTGGCGCATTTCCACAAAGAGGTCTTCGGAACGTTCGGAATCCCGTTTTTGCTGAG
GATACACCAGGGCGAGCATTTTCGAGAAGTGATGAAGCGAATCCAGAGCCTGCTGGACATCCAGGAGAAG
GAGTTTGAGAAGTTTAAATTTGCAATTGTAATGATGGGCCGACACCAGTACATAAATGAAGACGAGTATG
AAGTAAATTTGAAAGACTTTGAGCCACAGCCCGGTAATATGTCTCATCCTCGGCCTTGGCTAGGGCTCGA
CCACTTCAACAAAGCCCCAAAGAGGAGTCGCTACACTTACCTTGAAAAGGCCATTAAAATCCATAACTGA
GGATCCGAATTCTGCAGATATCCAGCACAGTGGCGGCCGCTCGAGTCTAGAGGGCCCGTTTAAACCCGCT
GATCAGCCTCGACTGTGCCTTCTAGTTGCCAGCCATCTGTTGTTTGCCCCTCCCCCGTGCCTTCCTTGAC
CCTGGAAGGTGCCACTCCCACTGTCCTTTCCTAATAAAATGAGGAAATTGCATCGCATTGTCTGAGTAGG
TGTCATTCTATTCTGGGGGGTGGGGTGGGGCAGGACAGCAAGGGGGAGGATTGGGAAGACAATAGCAGGC
ATGCTGGGGATGCGGTGGGCTCTATGGCTTCTGAGGCGGAAAGAACCAGCTGGGGCTCTAGGGGGTATCC
CC
[124 nt withheld, positions 4623-4746]
C
[91 nt withheld, positions 4748-4838]
A
[49 nt withheld, positions 4840-4888]
CCTTTGACGTTGGAGTCCACGTTCTTT
[37 nt withheld, positions 4916-4952]
ACCCTATCTCGGTCTATTCTTTTGATTTATAAGGGATTTTGCCGATTTCGGCCTATTGGTTAAAAAATGA
GCTGATTTAACAAAAATTTAACGCGAATTAATTCTGTGGAATGTGTGTCAGTTAGGGTGTGGAAAGTCCC
CAGGCTCCCCAGCAGGCAGAAGTATGCAAAGCATGCATCTCAATTAGTCAGCAACCAGGTGTGGAAAGTC
CCCAGGCTCCCCAGCAGGCAGAAGTATGCAAAGCATGCATCTCAATTAGTCAGCAACCATAGTCCCGCCC
CTAACTCCGCCCATCCCGCCCCTAACTCCGCCCAGTTCCGCCCATTCTCCGCCCCATGGCTGACTAATTT
TTTTTATTTATGCAGAGGCCGAGGCCGCCTCTGCCTCTGAGCTATTCCAGAAGTAGTGAGGAGGCTTTTT
TGGAGGCCTAGGCTTTTGCAAAAAGCTCCCGGGAGCTTGTATATCCATTTTCGGATCTGATCAAGAGACA
GGATGAGGATCGTTTCGCATGATTGAACAAGATGGATTGCACGCAGGTTCTCCGGCCGCTTGGGTGGAGA
GGCTATTCGGCTATGACTGGGCACAACAGACAATCGGCTGCTCTGATGCCGCCGTGTTCCGGCTGTCAGC
GCAGGGGCGCCCGGTTCTTTTTGTCAAGACCGACCTGTCCGGTGCCCTGAATGAACTGCAGGACGAGGCA
GCGCGGCTATCGTGGCTGGCCACGACGGGCGTTCCTTGCGCAGCTGTGCTCGACGTTGTCACTGAAGCGG
GAAGGGACTGGCTGCTATTGGGCGAAGTGCCGGGGCAGGATCTCCTGTCATCTCACCTTGCTCCTGCCGA
GAAAGTATCCATCATGGCTGATGCAATGCGGCGGCTGCATACGCTTGATCCGGCTACCTGCCCATTCGAC
CACCAAGCGAAACATCGCATCGAGCGAGCACGTACTCGGATGGAAGCCGGTCTTGTCGATCAGGATGATC
TGGACGAAGAGCATCAGGGGCTCGCGCCAGCCGAACTGTTCGCCAGGCTCAAGGCGCGCATGCCCGACGG
CGAGGATCTCGTCGTGACCCATGGCGATGCCTGCTTGCCGAATATCATGGTGGAAAATGGCCGCTTTTCT
GGATTCATCGACTGTGGCCGGCTGGGTGTGGCGGACCGCTATCAGGACATAGCGTTGGCTACCCGTGATA
TTGCTGAAGAGCTTGGCGGCGAATGGGCTGACCGCTTCCTCGTGCTTTACGGTATCGCCGCTCCCGATTC
GCAGCGCATCGCCTTCTATCGCCTTCTTGACGAGTTCTTCTGAGCGGGACTCTGGGGTTCGAAATGACCG
ACCAAGCGACGCCCAACCTGCCATCACGAGATTTCGATTCCACCGCCGCCTTCTATGAAAGGTTGGGCTT
CGGAATCGTTTTCCGGGACGCCGGCTGGATGATCCTCCAGCGCGGGGATCTCATGCTGGAGTTCTTCGCC
CACCCCAACTTGTTTATTGCAGCTTATAATGGTTACAAATAAAGCAATAGCATCACAAATTTCACAAATA
AAGCATTTTTTTCACTGCATTCTAGTTGTGGTTTGTCCAAACTCATCAATGTATCTTATCATGTCTGTAT
ACCGTCGACCTCTAGCTAGAGCTTGGCGTAATCATGGTCATAGCTGTTTCCTGTGTGAAATTGTTATCCG
CTCACAATTCCACACAACATACGAGCCGGAAGCATAAAGTGTAAAGCCTGGGGTGCCTAATGAGTGAGCT
AACTCACATTAATTGCGTTGCGCTCACTGCCCGCTTTCCAGTCGGGAAACCTGTCGTGCCAGCTGCATTA
ATGAATCGGCCAACGCGCGGGGAGAGGCGGTTTGCGTATTGGGCGCTCTTCCGCTTCCTCGCTCACTGAC
TCGCTGCGCTCGGTCGTTCGGCTGCGGCGAGCGGTATCAGCTCACTCAAAGGCGGTAATACGGTTATCCA
CAGAATCAGGGGATAACGCAGGAAAGAACATGTGAGCAAAAGGCCAGCAAAAGGCCAGGAACCGTAAAAA
GGCCGCGTTGCTGGCGTTTTTCCATAGGCTCCGCCCCCCTGACGAGCATCACAAAAATCGACGCTCAAGT
CAGAGGTGGCGAAACCCGACAGGACTATAAAGATACCAGGCGTTTCCCCCTGGAAGCTCCCTCGTGCGCT
CTCCTGTTCCGACCCTGCCGCTTACCGGATACCTGTCCGCCTTTCTCCCTTCGGGAAGCGTGGCGCTTTC
TCATAGCTCACGCTGTAGGTATCTCAGTTCGGTGTAGGTCGTTCGCTCCAAGCTGGGCTGTGTGCACGAA
CCCCCCGTTCAGCCCGACCGCTGCGCCTTATCCGGTAACTATCGTCTTGAGTCCAACCCGGTAAGACACG
ACTTATCGCCACTGGCAGCAGCCACTGGTAACAGGATTAGCAGAGCGAGGTATGTAGGCGGTGCTACAGA
GTTCTTGAAGTGGTGGCCTAACTACGGCTACACTAGAAGAACAGTATTTGGTATCTGCGCTCTGCTGAAG
CCAGTTACCTTCGGAAAAAGAGTTGGTAGCTCTTGATCCGGCAAACAAACCACCGCTGGTAGCGGTGGTT
TTTTTGTTTGCAAGCAGCAGATTACGCGCAGAAAAAAAGGATCTCAAGAAGATCCTTTGATCTTTTCTAC
GGGGTCTGACGCTCAGTGGAACGAAAACTCACGTTAAGGGATTTTGGTCATGAGATTATCAAAAAGGATC
TTCACCTAGATCCTTTTAAATTAAAAATGAAGTTTTAAATCAATCTAAAGTATATATGAGTAAACTTGGT
CTGACAGTTACCAATGCTTAATCAGTGAGGCACCTATCTCAGCGATCTGTCTATTTCGTTCATCCATAGT
TGCCTGACTCCCCGTCGTGTAGATAACTACGATACGGGAGGGCTTACCATCTGGCCCCAGTGCTGCAATG
ATACCGCGAGACCCACGCTCACCGGCTCCAGATTTATCAGCAATAAACCAGCCAGCCGGAAGGGCCGAGC
GCAGAAGTGGTCCTGCAACTTTATCCGCCTCCATCCAGTCTATTAATTGTTGCCGGGAAGCTAGAGTAAG
TAGTTCGCCAGTTAATAGTTTGCGCAACGTTGTTGCCATTGCTACAGGCATCGTGGTGTCACGCTCGTCG
TTTGGTATGGCTTCATTCAGCTCCGGTTCCCAACGATCAAGGCGAGTTACATGATCCCCCATGTTGTGCA
AAAAAGCGGTTAGCTCCTTCGGTCCTCCGATCGTTGTCAGAAGTAAGTTGGCCGCAGTGTTATCACTCAT
GGTTATGGCAGCACTGCATAATTCTCTTACTGTCATGCCATCCGTAAGATGCTTTTCTGTGACTGGTGAG
TACTCAACCAAGTCATTCTGAGAATAGTGTATGCGGCGACCGAGTTGCTCTTGCCCGGCGTCAATACGGG
ATAATACCGCGCCACATAGCAGAACTTTAAAAGTGCTCATCATTGGAAAACGTTCTTCGGGGCGAAAACT
CTCAAGGATCTTACCGCTGTTGAGATCCAGTTCGATGTAACCCACTCGTGCACCCAACTGATCTTCAGCA
TCTTTTACTTTCACCAGCGTTTCTGGGTGAGCAAAAACAGGAAGGCAAAATGCCGCAAAAAAGGGAATAA
GGGCGACACGGAAATGTTGAATACTCATACTCTTCCTTTTTCAATATTATTGAAGCATTTATCAGGGTTA
TTGTCTCATGAGCGGATACATATTTGAATGTATTTAGAAAAATAAACAAATAGGGGTTCCGCGCACATTT
CCCCGAAAAGTGCCACCTGACGTC
